>Addgene plasmid #232743 | p413 TEF NAPstar4.3 | addgene full sequence | sequence record 464313 | Addgene NGS Result
GACGAAAGGGCCTCGTGATACGCCTATTTTTATAGGTTAATGTCATGATAATAATGGTTTCTTAGGGTCC
TTTTCATCACGTGCTATAAAAATAATTATAATTTAAATTTTTTAATATAAATATATAAATTAAAAATAGA
AAGTAAAAAAAGAAATTAAAGAAAAAATAGTTTTTGTTTTCCGAAGATGTAAAAGACTCTAGGGGGATCG
CCAACAAATACTACCTTTTATCTTGCTCTTCCTGCTCTCAGGTATTAATGCCGAATTGTTTCATCTTGTC
TGTGTAGAAGACCACACACGAAAATCCTGTGATTTTACATTTTACTTATCGTTAATCGAATGTATATCTA
TTTAATCTGCTTTTCTTGTCTAATAAATATATATGTAAAGTACGCTTTTTGTTGAAATTTTTTAAACCTT
TGTTTATTTTTTTTTCTTCATTCCGTAACTCTTCTACCTTCTTTATTTACTTTCTAAAATCCAAATACAA
AACATAAAAATAAATAAACACAGAGTAAATTCCCAAATTATTCCATCATTAAAAGATACGAGGCGCGTGT
AAGTTACAGGCAAGCGATCCGTCAGGTGGCACTTTTCGGGGAAATGTGCGCGGAACCCCTATTTGTTTAT
TTTTCTAAATACATTCAAATATGTATCCGCTCATGAGACAATAACCCTGATAAATGCTTCAATAATATTG
AAAAAGGAAGAGTATGAGTATTCAACATTTCCGTGTCGCCCTTATTCCCTTTTTTGCGGCATTTTGCCTT
CCTGTTTTTGCTCACCCAGAAACGCTGGTGAAAGTAAAAGATGCTGAAGATCAGTTGGGTGCACGAGTGG
GTTACATCGAACTGGATCTCAACAGCGGTAAGATCCTTGAGAGTTTTCGCCCCGAAGAACGTTTTCCAAT
GATGAGCACTTTTAAAGTTCTGCTATGTGGCGCGGTATTATCCCGTATTGACGCCGGGCAAGAGCAACTC
GGTCGCCGCATACACTATTCTCAGAATGACTTGGTTGAGTACTCACCAGTCACAGAAAAGCATCTTACGG
ATGGCATGACAGTAAGAGAATTATGCAGTGCTGCCATAACCATGAGTGATAACACTGCGGCCAACTTACT
TCTGACAACGATCGGAGGACCGAAGGAGCTAACCGCTTTTTTGCACAACATGGGGGATCATGTAACTCGC
CTTGATCGTTGGGAACCGGAGCTGAATGAAGCCATACCAAACGACGAGCGTGACACCACGATGCCTGTAG
CAATGGCAACAACGTTGCGCAAACTATTAACTGGCGAACTACTTACTCTAGCTTCCCGGCAACAATTAAT
AGACTGGATGGAGGCGGATAAAGTTGCAGGACCACTTCTGCGCTCGGCCCTTCCGGCTGGCTGGTTTATT
GCTGATAAATCTGGAGCCGGTGAGCGTGGGTCTCGCGGTATCATTGCAGCACTGGGGCCAGATGGTAAGC
CCTCCCGTATCGTAGTTATCTACACGACGGGGAGTCAGGCAACTATGGATGAACGAAATAGACAGATCGC
TGAGATAGGTGCCTCACTGATTAAGCATTGGTAACTGTCAGACCAAGTTTACTCATATATACTTTAGATT
GATTTAAAACTTCATTTTTAATTTAAAAGGATCTAGGTGAAGATCCTTTTTGATAATCTCATGACCAAAA
TCCCTTAACGTGAGTTTTCGTTCCACTGAGCGTCAGACCCCGTAGAAAAGATCAAAGGATCTTCTTGAGA
TCCTTTTTTTCTGCGCGTAATCTGCTGCTTGCAAACAAAAAAACCACCGCTACCAGCGGTGGTTTGTTTG
CCGGATCAAGAGCTACCAACTCTTTTTCCGAAGGTAACTGGCTTCAGCAGAGCGCAGATACCAAATACTG
TTCTTCTAGTGTAGCCGTAGTTAGGCCACCACTTCAAGAACTCTGTAGCACCGCCTACATACCTCGCTCT
GCTAATCCTGTTACCAGTGGCTGCTGCCAGTGGCGATAAGTCGTGTCTTACCGGGTTGGACTCAAGACGA
TAGTTACCGGATAAGGCGCAGCGGTCGGGCTGAACGGGGGGTTCGTGCACACAGCCCAGCTTGGAGCGAA
CGACCTACACCGAACTGAGATACCTACAGCGTGAGCTATGAGAAAGCGCCACGCTTCCCGAAGGGAGAAA
GGCGGACAGGTATCCGGTAAGCGGCAGGGTCGGAACAGGAGAGCGCACGAGGGAGCTTCCAGGGGGAAAC
GCCTGGTATCTTTATAGTCCTGTCGGGTTTCGCCACCTCTGACTTGAGCGTCGATTTTTGTGATGCTCGT
CAGGGGGGCGGAGCCTATGGAAAAACGCCAGCAACGCGGCCTTTTTACGGTTCCTGGCCTTTTGCTGGCC
TTTTGCTCACATGTTCTTTCCTGCGTTATCCCCTGATTCTGTGGATAACCGTATTACCGCCTTTGAGTGA
GCTGATACCGCTCGCCGCAGCCGAACGACCGAGCGCAGCGAGTCAGTGAGCGAGGAAGCGGAAGAGCGCC
CAATACGCAAACCGCCTCTCCCCGCGCGTTGGCCGATTCATTAATGCAGCTGGCACGACAGGTTTCCCGA
CTGGAAAGCGGGCAGTGAGCGCAACGCAATTAATGTGAGTTAGCTCACTCATTAGGCACCCCAGGCTTTA
CACTTTATGCTTCCGGCTCGTATGTTGTGTGGAATTGTGAGCGGATAACAATTTCACACAGGAAACAGCT
ATGACCATGATTACGCCAAGCGCGCAATTAACCCTCACTAAAGGGAACAAAAGCTGGAGCTCATAGCTTC
AAAATGTTTCTACTCCTTTTTTACTCTTCCAGATTTTCTCGGACTCCGCGCATCGCCGTACCACTTCAAA
ACACCCAAGCACAGCATACTAAATTTCCCCTCTTTCTTCCTCTAGGGTGTCGTTAATTACCCGTACTAAA
GGTTTGGAAAAGAAAAAAGAGACCGCCTCGTTTCTTTTTCTTCGTCGAAAAAGGCAATAAAAATTTTTAT
CACGTTTCTTTTTCTTGAAAATTTTTTTTTTGATTTTTTTCTCTTTCGATGACCTCCCATTGATATTTAA
GTTAATAAACGGTCTTCAATTTCTCAAGTTTCAGTTTCATTTTTCTTGTTCTATTACAACTTTTTTTACT
TCTTGCTCATTAGAAAGAAAGCATAGCAATCTAATCTAAGTTTTCTAGAACCATGGGATCCAAAGTACCA
GAAGCCGCTATTTCCAGATTGATAACATATTTGAGAATTTTAGAAGAATTAGAAGCACAAGGTGTCCACA
GAACCGCTTCTGAACAATTGGGTGAATTAGCTCAAGTTACAGCATTCCAAGTTGATAAAGATTTGTCATA
CTTTGGTTCTTACGGTACTGATGGTGTTGGTTACACAGTTCCAGTTTTGAAGAGAGAATTGAGACATATC
TTGGGTTTAAACAGAAAGTGGGGTTTATGTATCGTTGGTATGGGTGACTTAGGTTCTGCTTTGGCAGATT
GGCCAGGTTTTGGTGAATCATTTGAATTGAGAGGTTTCTTTTCAAGATCAGCTCAAAAAGTTGGTAGACC
AGTTAGAGGTGGTGTTATTGAACATGTTGATTTGTTGCCACAAAGAGTTCCAGGTAGAATTGAAATTGCT
TTGTTAACTGTTCCAAGAGAAGCTGCACAAAAAGCTGCAGATTTGTTAGTTGCTGCAGGTATTAAAGGTA
TTTTAAACTTCGCACCAGTTGTTTTGGAAGTTCCAAAAGAAGTTGCTGTTGAAAACGTTGATATTTTGGC
AGGTTTAACTAGATTGTCTTTTGCTATCTTGAATCCAACATGGTCAGCTGCAGGTGGTCATGGTTTTACT
GCTCATAACGTTTACATCATGGCAGATAAGCAAAAGAATGGTATTAAAGCTAACTTCAAGATCAGACATA
ATATTGAAGATGGTGGTGTTCAATTGGCAGATCATTACCAACAAAACACTCCAATTGGTGACGGTCCAGT
TTTGTTACCAGATAACCATTACTTATCTATCCAATCAAAATTGTCTAAAGATCCAAACGAAAAGAGAGAT
CATATGGTTTTGTTAGAATTTGTTACTGCTGCAGGTATCACACATGGTATGGATGAATTATACAAAGGTG
GTACAGGTGGTTCAATGGTTTCTAAAGGTGAAGAATTGTTTACTGGTGTTGTTCCAATTTTAGTTGAATT
GGATGGTGACGTTAATGGTCATAAATTTTCTGTTTCAGGTGAAGGTGAAGGTGACGCTACTTACGGTAAA
TTGACATTGAAGTTTATTTGTACTACTGGTAAATTACCAGTTCCTTGGCCAACATTGGTTACTACATTTT
CTTACGGTGTTATGGTTTTTGCTAGATACCCAGATCATATGAAGCAACATGATTTCTTTAAGTCAGCAAT
GCCAGAAGGTTACGTTCAAGAAAGAACTATTTTCTTTAAAGATGATGGTAACTACAAGACAAGAGCTGAG
GTTAAGTTCGAAGGTGACACTTTAGTTAACAGAATCGAATTGAAAGGTATCGATTTCAAAGAAGATGGTA
ACATCTTAGGTCACAAATTGGAATATAATACAAAAGTTCCAGAAGCTGCTATTTCAAGATTGATCACTTA
CTTAAGAATTTTGGAAGAATTAGAAGCTCAAGGTGTTCATAGAACAGCATCAGAACAATTAGGTGAATTA
GCTCAAGTCACTGCATTCCAAGTTGATGAAGATTTGTCATACTTCGGTTCTTATGGTACTGACGGTGTCG
GTTATACAGTTCCAGTCTTAAAAAGAGAATTGAGACACATTTTAGGTTTAAATAGAAAATGGGGTTTATG
CATTGTCGGCATGGGTAGATTAGGTTCTGCTTTGGCAGACTGGCCTGGTTTCGGCGAATCATTTGAATTG
CGTGGTTTCTTTTCAAGAAAGGCGGAAAAGGTCGGTAGACCAGTTAGAGGTGGTGTTATTGAGCACTACG
ATTTGTTACCTCAGAGAGTTCCAGGCAGAATCGAAATCGCTTTGTTAACAGTTCCAAGAGAAGCCGCTCA
AAAGGCCGCAGATTTGTTAGTTGCCGCTGGTATTAAAGGTATTTTAAATTTCGCTCCTGTCGTTTTGGAA
GTTCCAAAAGAAGTTGCGGTTGAAAACGTTGATTTCTTGGCTGGTTTAACAAGATTGTCTTTTGCAATCT
TGAACCCAAAGTGGAGAGAAGAAATGATGGGTTCAGGTACTGGTGGTAATGCTTCAGATGGTGGTGGTTC
TGGTGGTATGGTTTCAAAGGGTGAAGAAGATAACATGGCAATTATTAAGGAGTTTATGAGATTCAAAGTT
CATATGGAAGGTTCTGTTAACGGTCATGAATTTGAAATCGAAGGTGAAGGTGAAGGTAGACCATATGAAG
GTACTCAAACAGCTAAATTGAAGGTTACTAAAGGTGGTCCATTACCATTTGCATGGGATATTTTGTCTCC
ACAATTCATGTACGGTTCAAAAGCATATGTTAAGCATCCAGCAGATATTCCAGATTACTTGAAATTATCT
TTTCCTGAAGGTTTTAAATGGGAAAGAGTTATGAACTTCGAAGATGGTGGTGTTGTTACTGTTACACAAG
ATTCTTCATTACAAGATGGCGAGTTTATATATAAGGTTAAATTGAGAGGTACAAATTTTCCATCAGATGG
TCCAGTTATGCAAAAGAAAACTATGGGTTGGGAAGCATCTTCTGAAAGAATGTACCCAGAAGATGGTGCA
TTGAAGGGTGAAATTAAACAAAGATTGAAATTGAAGGATGGTGGTCATTACGATGCTGAAGTTAAGACTA
CATACAAGGCTAAGAAACCAGTTCAATTACCAGGTGCTTACAACGTTAACATCAAATTGGATATTACTTC
TCATAACGAAGATTACACAATTGTTGAACAATATGAAAGAGCCGAAGGTAGACACTCAACAGGTGGTATG
GATGAATTGTATAAGTAACTCGAGTCATGTAATTAGTTATGTCACGCTTACATTCACGCCCTCCCCCCAC
ATCCGCTCTAACCGAAAAGGAAGGAGTTAGACAACCTGAAGTCTAGGTCCCTATTTATTTTTTTATAGTT
ATGTTAGTATTAAGAACGTTATTTATATTTCAAATTTTTCTTTTTTTTCTGTACAGACGCGTGTACGCAT
GTAACATTATACTGAAAACCTTGCTTGAGAAGGTTTTGGGACGCTCGAAGGCTTTAATTTGCGGCCGGTA
CCCAATTCGCCCTATAGTGAGTCGTATTACGCGCGCTCACTGGCCGTCGTTTTACAACGTCGTGACTGGG
AAAACCCTGGCGTTACCCAACTTAATCGCCTTGCAGCACATCCCCCTTTCGCCAGCTGGCGTAATAGCGA
AGAGGCCCGCACCGATCGCCCTTCCCAACAGTTGCGCAGCCTGAATGGCGAATGG
[124 nt withheld, positions 6426-6549]
C
[91 nt withheld, positions 6551-6641]
A
[49 nt withheld, positions 6643-6691]
CCTTTGACGTTGGAGTCCACGTTCTTT
[37 nt withheld, positions 6719-6755]
ACCCTATCTCGGTCTATTCTTTTGATTTATAAGGGATTTTGCCGATTTCGGCCTATTGGTTAAAAAATGA
GCTGATTTAACAAAAATTTAACGCGAATTTTAACAAAATATTAACGCTTACAATTTCCTGATGCGGTATT
TTCTCCTTACGCATCTGTGCGGTATTTCACACCGCATAGATCCGTCGAGTTCAAGAGAAAAAAAAAGAAA
AAGCAAAAAGAAAAAAGGAAAGCGCGCCTCGTTCAGAATGACACGTATAGAATGATGCATTACCTTGTCA
TCTTCAGTATCATACTGTTCGTATACATACTTACTGACATTCATAGGTATACATATATACACATGTATAT
ATATCGTATGCTGCAGCTTTAAATAATCGGTGTCACTACATAAGAACACCTTTGGTGGAGGGAACATCGT
TGGTACCATTGGGCGAGGTGGCTTCTCTTATGGCAACCGCAAGAGCCTTGAACGCACTCTCACTACGGTG
ATGATCATTCTTGCCTCGCAGACAATCAACGTGGAGGGTAATTCTGCTAGCCTCTGCAAAGCTTTCAAGA
AAATGCGGGATCATCTCGCAAGAGAGATCTCCTACTTTCTCCCTTTGCAAACCAAGTTCGACAACTGCGT
ACGGCCTGTTCGAAAGATCTACCACCGCTCTGGAAAGTGCCTCATCCAAAGGCGCAAATCCTGATCCAAA
CCTTTTTACTCCACGCACGGCCCCTAGGGCCTCTTTAAAAGCTTGACCGAGAGCAATCCCGCAGTCTTCA
GTGGTGTGATGGTCGTCTATGTGTAAGTCACCAATGCACTCAACGATTAGCGACCAGCCGGAATGCTTGG
CCAGAGCATGTATCATATGGTCCAGAAACCCTATACCTGTGTGGACGTTAATCACTTGCGATTGTGTGGC
CTGTTCTGCTACTGCTTCTGCCTCTTTTTCTGGGAAGATCGAGTGCTCTATCGCTAGGGGACCACCCTTT
AAAGAGATCGCAATCTGAATCTTGGTTTCATTTGTAATACGCTTTACTAGGGCTTTCTGCTCTGTCATCT
TTGCCTTCGTTTATCTTGCCTGCTCATTTTTTAGTATATTCTTCGAAGAAATCACATTACTTTATATAAT
GTATAATTCATTATGTGATAATGCCAATCGCTAAGAAAAAAAAAGAGTCATCCGCTAGGTGGAAAAAAAA
AAATGAAAATCATTACCGAGGCATAAAAAAATATAGAGTGTACTAGAGGAGGCCAAGAGTAATAGAAAAA
GAAAATTGCGGGAAAGGACTGTGTTATGACTTCCCTGACTAATGCCGTGTTCAAACGATACCTGGCAGTG
ACTCCTAGCGCTCACCAAGCTCTTAAAACGGGAATTTATGGTGCACTCTCAGTACAATCTGCTCTGATGC
CGCATAGTTAAGCCAGCCCCGACACCCGCCAACACCCGCTGACGCGCCCTGACGGGCTTGTCTGCTCCCG
GCATCCGCTTACAGACAAGCTGTGACCGTCTCCGGGAGCTGCATGTGTCAGAGGTTTTCACCGTCATCAC
CGAAACGCGCGA
Features (pLannotate 1.2.2; 24 found; start..end, strand, type, name):
     76..579     +  misc_feature   CEN/ARS: S. cerevisiae CEN6 centromere fused to an autonomously replicating sequence
    609..713     +  promoter       AmpR promoter: bla
    714..1574    +  CDS            AmpR: β-lactamase; bla; confers resistance to ampicillin, carbenicillin, and related antibiotics
   1745..2333    +  rep_origin     ori: high-copy-number ColE1/pMB1/pBR322/pUC origin of replication
   2516..2608    +  CDS            lacI (fragment): lac repressor; lacI; The lac repressor binds to the lac operator to inhibit transcription in E. coli. This inhibition can be relieved by adding lactose or isopropyl-β-D-thiogalactopyranoside (IPTG).
   2621..2642    +  protein_bind   CAP binding site: CAP binding activates transcription in the presence of cAMP. E. coli catabolite activator protein
   2657..2687    +  promoter       lac promoter: promoter for the E. coli lac operon
   2695..2711    +  protein_bind   lac operator: The lac repressor binds to the lac operator to inhibit transcription in E. coli. This inhibition can be relieved by adding lactose or isopropyl-β-D-thiogalactopyranoside (IPTG). lac repressor encoded by lacI
   2756..2774    +  promoter       T3 promoter: promoter for bacteriophage T3 RNA polymerase
   2792..3190    +  promoter       TEF1 promoter: S. cerevisiae TEF1; promoter for EF-1α
   3212..3823    +  CDS            rex: REX_THEAQ - Experimental evidence at protein level: Swiss-Prot protein existence level 1. Modulates transcription in response to changes in cellular NADH/NAD(+) redox state. From Thermus aquaticus.
   3857..4579    +  CDS            cEGFP: cEGFP is a basic (constitutively fluorescent) green fluorescent protein published in 2008, derived from Aequorea victoria.
   4583..5212    +  CDS            rex: REX_THEAQ - Experimental evidence at protein level: Swiss-Prot protein existence level 1. Modulates transcription in response to changes in cellular NADH/NAD(+) redox state. From Thermus aquaticus.
   5258..5965    +  CDS            mCherry: mCherry is a basic (constitutively fluorescent) red fluorescent protein published in 2004, derived from Discosoma sp.. It is reported to be a very rapidly-maturing monomer with low acid sensitivity.
   5975..6222    +  terminator     CYC1 terminator: S. cerevisiae CYC1; transcription terminator for CYC1
   6241..6259    -  promoter       T7 promoter: promoter for bacteriophage T7 RNA polymerase
   6267..6422    +  CDS            lacZα (fragment): LacZα fragment of β-galactosidase; lacZ fragment
   6426..6854    +  rep_origin     f1 ori (sequence partly withheld): f1 bacteriophage origin of replication; arrow indicates direction of (+) strand synthesis
   6882..6933    -  misc_feature   bom (fragment): basis of mobility region from pBR322
   7141..7803    -  CDS            HIS3: imidazoleglycerol-phosphate dehydratase, required for histidine biosynthesis; S. cerevisiae HIS3; yeast auxotrophic marker
   7804..7991    -  promoter       HIS3 promoter: S. cerevisiae HIS3
   8041..8121    +  CDS            MRM1 (fragment): MRM1_YEAST - Also known as PET56 From Saccharomyces cerevisiae (strain ATCC 204508 / S288c) (Baker's yeast).
   8122..8171    -  misc_feature   bom (fragment): basis of mobility region from pBR322
   8273..1       -  CDS            rop (fragment) (across the origin): Rop protein, which maintains plasmids at low copy number; rop
