[The description below was written by a language model from this plasmid's Addgene catalogue record and pLannotate feature annotations shown in this document.]
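Description:
p413 TEF NAPstar4.3 is a yeast–E. coli shuttle plasmid of about 8.3 kb for expressing the genetically encoded NADPH/NADP+ biosensor NAPstar4.3 in Saccharomyces cerevisiae. The p413 TEF backbone carries a CEN6/ARS element, so in yeast it is maintained as a stable centromeric plasmid, and transformants are selected by histidine prototrophy through the HIS3 marker driven by its own promoter. In bacteria it is propagated from a high-copy ColE1/pUC-type origin with ampicillin resistance (bla). An f1 origin, lac promoter/operator and lacZα remnants, and flanking T3 and T7 promoters are carried over from the parental cloning vector. Several short annotated fragments (lacI, rop, bom, MRM1) appear to be incidental backbone matches rather than functional parts.

The roughly 2.8 kb insert sits between the constitutive S. cerevisiae TEF1 promoter and the CYC1 terminator. The feature table shows a contiguous, same-strand arrangement consistent with a single fusion protein: a Thermus aquaticus Rex domain, a GFP-family fluorescent protein (annotated as cEGFP), a second Rex domain, and mCherry at the C-terminus. Rex is a bacterial redox-sensing protein that naturally responds to NADH/NAD+. According to the catalogue purpose, this sensor instead reports the NADPH/NADP+ ratio, although the changes responsible for that specificity are not described in the record. In this type of design, nucleotide binding to the Rex domains alters fluorescence of the sandwiched green protein, while mCherry presumably provides a reference signal for ratiometric normalisation. The catalogue lists the insert species as budding yeast, whereas the annotated parts derive from bacterial, jellyfish and coral sources. The plasmid is used for live monitoring of NADPH redox state in yeast.
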