Addgene plasmid #232743: p413 TEF NAPstar4.3
Purpose: Expresses NADPH/NADP+ biosensor NAPstar4.3 in S. cerevisiae.
Depositing lab: Bruce Morgan. Depositing organization: Universitaet des Saarlandes. Publication: A family of NADPH/NADP(+) biosensors reveals in vivo dynamics of central redox metabolism across eukaryotes. Scherschel M, Niemeier JO, Jacobs LJHC, Hoffmann MDA, Diederich A, Bell C, Hohne P, Raetz S, Kroll JB, Steinbeck J, Lichtenauer S, Multhoff J, Zimmermann J, Sadhanasatish T, Rothemann RA, Grashoff C, Messens J, Ampofo E, Laschke MW, Riemer J, Roma LP, Schwarzlander M, Morgan B. Nat Commun. 2024 Dec 19;15(1):10704. doi: 10.1038/s41467-024-55302-x. PubMed 39702652.
Backbone
  Vector backbone: p413 TEF
  Backbone size w/o insert (bp): 5542
  Total vector size (bp): 8308
  Vector type: Yeast Expression
  Selectable markers: HIS3
Growth in bacteria
  Bacterial resistance: Ampicillin, 100 μg/mL
  Growth temperature: 37°C
  Growth strain: DH5alpha
  Copy number: High Copy
Gene/Insert
  Gene/Insert name: NAPstar4.3
  Species: S. cerevisiae (budding yeast)
  Insert size (bp): 2766
Terms and licenses: Academic/Nonprofit Terms; Industry Terms: Not Available to Industry
How to cite: p413 TEF NAPstar4.3 was a gift from Bruce Morgan (Addgene plasmid # 232743 ; http://n2t.net/addgene:232743 ; RRID:Addgene_232743)
