>Addgene plasmid #232743 | p413 TEF NAPstar4.3 | depositor partial sequence | sequence record 457716 | NAPstar4.3
ATGGGATCCAAAGTACCAGAAGCCGCTATTTCCAGATTGATAACATATTTGAGAATTTTAGAAGAATTAG
AAGCACAAGGTGTCCACAGAACCGCTTCTGAACAATTGGGTGAATTAGCTCAAGTTACAGCATTCCAAGT
TGATAAAGATTTGTCATACTTTGGTTCTTACGGTACTGATGGTGTTGGTTACACAGTTCCAGTTTTGAAG
AGAGAATTGAGACATATCTTGGGTTTAAACAGAAAGTGGGGTTTATGTATCGTTGGTATGGGTGACTTAG
GTTCTGCTTTGGCAGATTGGCCAGGTTTTGGTGAATCATTTGAATTGAGAGGTTTCTTTTCAAGATCAGC
TCAAAAAGTTGGTAGACCAGTTAGAGGTGGTGTTATTGAACATGTTGATTTGTTGCCACAAAGAGTTCCA
GGTAGAATTGAAATTGCTTTGTTAACTGTTCCAAGAGAAGCTGCACAAAAAGCTGCAGATTTGTTAGTTG
CTGCAGGTATTAAAGGTATTTTAAACTTCGCACCAGTTGTTTTGGAAGTTCCAAAAGAAGTTGCTGTTGA
AAACGTTGATATTTTGGCAGGTTTAACTAGATTGTCTTTTGCTATCTTGAATCCAACATGGTCAGCTGCA
GGTGGTCATGGTTTTACTGCTCATAACGTTTACATCATGGCAGATAAGCAAAAGAATGGTATTAAAGCTA
ACTTCAAGATCAGACATAATATTGAAGATGGTGGTGTTCAATTGGCAGATCATTACCAACAAAACACTCC
AATTGGTGACGGTCCAGTTTTGTTACCAGATAACCATTACTTATCTATCCAATCAAAATTGTCTAAAGAT
CCAAACGAAAAGAGAGATCATATGGTTTTGTTAGAATTTGTTACTGCTGCAGGTATCACACATGGTATGG
ATGAATTATACAAAGGTGGTACAGGTGGTTCAATGGTTTCTAAAGGTGAAGAATTGTTTACTGGTGTTGT
TCCAATTTTAGTTGAATTGGATGGTGACGTTAATGGTCATAAATTTTCTGTTTCAGGTGAAGGTGAAGGT
GACGCTACTTACGGTAAATTGACATTGAAGTTTATTTGTACTACTGGTAAATTACCAGTTCCTTGGCCAA
CATTGGTTACTACATTTTCTTACGGTGTTATGGTTTTTGCTAGATACCCAGATCATATGAAGCAACATGA
TTTCTTTAAGTCAGCAATGCCAGAAGGTTACGTTCAAGAAAGAACTATTTTCTTTAAAGATGATGGTAAC
TACAAGACAAGAGCTGAGGTTAAGTTCGAAGGTGACACTTTAGTTAACAGAATCGAATTGAAAGGTATCG
ATTTCAAAGAAGATGGTAACATCTTAGGTCACAAATTGGAATATAATACAAAAGTTCCAGAAGCTGCTAT
TTCAAGATTGATCACTTACTTAAGAATTTTGGAAGAATTAGAAGCTCAAGGTGTTCATAGAACAGCATCA
GAACAATTAGGTGAATTAGCTCAAGTCACTGCATTCCAAGTTGATGAAGATTTGTCATACTTCGGTTCTT
ATGGTACTGACGGTGTCGGTTATACAGTTCCAGTCTTAAAAAGAGAATTGAGACACATTTTAGGTTTAAA
TAGAAAATGGGGTTTATGCATTGTCGGCATGGGTAGATTAGGTTCTGCTTTGGCAGACTGGCCTGGTTTC
GGCGAATCATTTGAATTGCGTGGTTTCTTTTCAAGAAAGGCGGAAAAGGTCGGTAGACCAGTTAGAGGTG
GTGTTATTGAGCACTACGATTTGTTACCTCAGAGAGTTCCAGGCAGAATCGAAATCGCTTTGTTAACAGT
TCCAAGAGAAGCCGCTCAAAAGGCCGCAGATTTGTTAGTTGCCGCTGGTATTAAAGGTATTTTAAATTTC
GCTCCTGTCGTTTTGGAAGTTCCAAAAGAAGTTGCGGTTGAAAACGTTGATTTCTTGGCTGGTTTAACAA
GATTGTCTTTTGCAATCTTGAACCCAAAGTGGAGAGAAGAAATGATGGGTTCAGGTACTGGTGGTAATGC
TTCAGATGGTGGTGGTTCTGGTGGTATGGTTTCAAAGGGTGAAGAAGATAACATGGCAATTATTAAGGAG
TTTATGAGATTCAAAGTTCATATGGAAGGTTCTGTTAACGGTCATGAATTTGAAATCGAAGGTGAAGGTG
AAGGTAGACCATATGAAGGTACTCAAACAGCTAAATTGAAGGTTACTAAAGGTGGTCCATTACCATTTGC
ATGGGATATTTTGTCTCCACAATTCATGTACGGTTCAAAAGCATATGTTAAGCATCCAGCAGATATTCCA
GATTACTTGAAATTATCTTTTCCTGAAGGTTTTAAATGGGAAAGAGTTATGAACTTCGAAGATGGTGGTG
TTGTTACTGTTACACAAGATTCTTCATTACAAGATGGCGAGTTTATATATAAGGTTAAATTGAGAGGTAC
AAATTTTCCATCAGATGGTCCAGTTATGCAAAAGAAAACTATGGGTTGGGAAGCATCTTCTGAAAGAATG
TACCCAGAAGATGGTGCATTGAAGGGTGAAATTAAACAAAGATTGAAATTGAAGGATGGTGGTCATTACG
ATGCTGAAGTTAAGACTACATACAAGGCTAAGAAACCAGTTCAATTACCAGGTGCTTACAACGTTAACAT
CAAATTGGATATTACTTCTCATAACGAAGATTACACAATTGTTGAACAATATGAAAGAGCCGAAGGTAGA
CACTCAACAGGTGGTATGGATGAATTGTATAAGTAA
